Addgene plasmid #186204: mitoTALECD for_atp1_1397NC
Purpose: For genome editing (base editing) of Arabidopsis mitochondria, targeted C of RNA editing site of ATP1 by OTP87
Depositing lab: Shin-ichi Arimura. Depositing organization: University of Tokyo, Graduate School of Agricultural and Life Sciences. Publication: Targeted base editing in the mitochondrial genome of Arabidopsis thaliana. Nakazato I, Okuno M, Zhou C, Itoh T, Tsutsumi N, Takenaka M, Arimura SI. Proc Natl Acad Sci U S A. 2022 May 17;119(20):e2121177119. doi: 10.1073/pnas.2121177119. Epub 2022 May 13. PubMed 35561225.
Backbone
  Vector backbone: pK7WG2
  Backbone manufacturer: VIB, Ghent University
  Total vector size (bp): 22426
  Modifications to backbone: RPS5A promoter, Oleosin-GFP marker added in between Left and right border of T-DNA.
  Vector type: Synthetic Biology ; Ti plasmid for plant transformation
  Selectable markers: Kanamycin and seed GFP fluorescence by OleosinGFP for plant transformation
Growth in bacteria
  Bacterial resistance: Spectinomycin, 50 μg/mL
  Growth temperature: 37°C
  Growth strain: DH5alpha
  Copy number: High Copy
Gene/Insert 1
  Gene/Insert name: mitochondrial targeted TALE left hand with 1397N of Cytidine Deaminase (mitoTALECD) (alt name: for specific base editing of the RNA editing site C of ATP1 by OTP87)
  Species: Synthetic
  Insert size (bp): 3303
  Promoter: Arabidopsis RPS5A
  Cloning method: Gateway Cloning
  Sequencing primers: 5′ ATGTTTAAACAAGCTTCTCG; 3′ TAGCATCTTGATCTTGTTCTCACC
Gene/Insert 2
  Gene/Insert name: mitochondrial targeted TALE right hand with 1397C of Cytidine Deaminase (mitoTALECD) (alt name: for specific base editing of the RNA editing site C of ATP1 by OTP87)
  Insert size (bp): 3075
  Promoter: Arabidopsis RPS5A
  Cloning method: Gateway Cloning
  Sequencing primers: 5′ ATGTTTAAACAAGCTTCTCG; 3′ TAGCATCTTGATCTTGTTCTCACC
Terms and licenses: Academic/Nonprofit Terms; Industry Terms: Not Available to Industry
How to cite: mitoTALECD for_atp1_1397NC was a gift from Shin-ichi Arimura (Addgene plasmid # 186204 ; http://n2t.net/addgene:186204 ; RRID:Addgene_186204)
