[The description below was written by a language model from this plasmid's Addgene catalogue record and pLannotate feature annotations shown in this document.]
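Description:
mitoTALECD for_atp1_1397NC is a roughly 22.4 kb binary T-DNA (Ti-type) vector built on pK7WG2 for Agrobacterium-mediated transformation of Arabidopsis thaliana, designed to carry out targeted base editing in the mitochondrial genome. It replicates in E. coli from a high-copy ColE1/pMB1-type origin and carries the pVS1 oriV, RepA and StaA functions for maintenance in Agrobacterium. Bacterial selection is by spectinomycin (aadA). Between the T-DNA borders, transformed plants can be selected through a NOS promoter–nptII–NOS terminator kanamycin cassette and through an oleosin–EGFP fusion that makes transgenic seeds fluorescent.

The payload consists of two expression units assembled by multisite Gateway cloning (attB1/attB4 and attB3/attB2 sites remain), each recorded as driven by the Arabidopsis RPS5A promoter. The HST-like fragments annotated upstream of each unit probably reflect neighbouring genomic sequence carried within that promoter region. Each unit begins with a short fragment matching the Arabidopsis mitochondrial ATP synthase subunit ATP4_ARATH, which presumably serves as the mitochondrial targeting presequence. This is followed by a TALE DNA-binding array (AvrBs3-derived N- and C-terminal regions flanking the repeats), one half of the DddA double-stranded DNA cytidine deaminase split at position 1397, and a uracil glycosylase inhibitor (UGI). The left-hand unit carries the 1397N half, annotated as dddA, plus an HA tag fragment, and ends in the HSP18.2 terminator. The right-hand unit carries the 1397C half according to the catalogue, although this short segment was not annotated in the feature table, and ends in a CaMV poly(A) signal. When both TALEs bind adjacent sites, the deaminase is reconstituted and converts C to T. The target here is the cytosine in ATP1 that is normally the RNA editing site handled by OTP87.
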