Features (pLannotate 1.2.2; 44 found; start..end, strand, type, name):
    446..970     -  CDS            MSR4 (fragment): MSRA4_ARATH - Also known as PMSR, PMSR4. Experimental evidence at protein level: Swiss-Prot protein existence level 1. Catalyzes the reduction of methionine sulfoxide (MetSO) to methionine in proteins. Plays a protective role against oxidative stress by restoring activity to proteins that have been inactivated by methionine oxidation. Prevents the methionine sulfoxidation of the heat shock protein HSP21 and its subsequent inactivation. MSRA family specifically reduces the MetSO S-enantiomer. From Arabidopsis thaliana (Mouse-ear cress).
   1512..2228    +  CDS            OLEO2_BRANA: Experimental evidence at protein level: Swiss-Prot protein existence level 1. May have a structural role to stabilize the lipid body during desiccation of the seed by preventing coalescence of the oil. Probably interacts with both lipid and phospholipid moieties of lipid bodies. May also provide recognition signals for specific lipase anchorage in lipolysis during seedling growth. From Brassica napus (Rape).
   2246..2270    -  protein_bind   attB2: mutant version of attB; recombination site for the Gateway® BP reaction BP Clonase™
   2283..2996    +  CDS            EGFP: EGFP is a basic (constitutively fluorescent) green fluorescent protein published in 1996, derived from Aequorea victoria. It is reported to be a rapidly-maturing weak dimer with moderate acid sensitivity.
   3006..3082    +  CDS            GUS (fragment): β-glucuronidase; uidA (or gusA) from E. coli
   3077..3173    +  CDS            GUS (fragment): β-glucuronidase; uidA (or gusA) from E. coli
   3250..3409    +  polyA_signal   CaMV poly(A) signal (fragment): cauliflower mosaic virus polyadenylation signal
   3522..3701    +  promoter       NOS promoter: nopaline synthase promoter
   3735..4526    +  CDS            neo: KKA2_KLEPN - Also known as kan, nptII. Experimental evidence at protein level: Swiss-Prot protein existence level 1. Resistance to kanamycin, neomycin, paromomycin, ribostamycin, butirosin and gentamicin B. From Klebsiella pneumoniae.
   4569..4821    +  terminator     NOS terminator: nopaline synthase terminator and poly(A) signal
   4914..4938    -  misc_feature   LB T-DNA repeat: left border repeat from nopaline C58 T-DNA
   5197..5220    +  promoter       Pc promoter (fragment): intI1 (promoter lies within the coding sequence); class 1 integron promoter
   5396..5452    +  CDS            GmR (fragment): gentamycin acetyltransferase; aacC1; confers resistance to gentamycin
   5463..6250    +  CDS            SmR (fragment): aminoglycoside adenylyltransferase (Murphy, 1985); aadA; confers resistance to spectinomycin and streptomycin
   6496..7084    +  rep_origin     ori: high-copy-number ColE1/pMB1/pBR322/pUC origin of replication
   7270..7410    -  misc_feature   bom: basis of mobility region from pBR322
   7512..7551    -  CDS            rop (fragment): Rop protein, which maintains plasmids at low copy number; rop
   7754..7948    -  rep_origin     pVS1 oriV: origin of replication for the Pseudomonas plasmid pVS1 (Heeb et al., 2000)
   8014..9087    -  CDS            pVS1 RepA: replication protein from the Pseudomonas plasmid pVS1 (Heeb et al., 2000)
   9516..10145   -  CDS            pVS1 StaA: stability protein from the Pseudomonas plasmid pVS1 (Heeb et al., 2000)
  10705..11106   -  CDS            Y4CG_SINFN (fragment): Protein inferred from homology: Swiss-Prot protein existence level 3. From Sinorhizobium fredii (strain NBRC 101917 / NGR234).
  11476..11500   -  misc_feature   RB T-DNA repeat: right border repeat from nopaline C58 T-DNA
  11586..11957   +  CDS            HST (fragment): HSTC_ARATH - Also known as HPT2, VTE2-2. Experimental evidence at protein level: Swiss-Prot protein existence level 1. Involved in the synthesis of plastoquinone-9. Can use both homogentisic acid and 2,5-dihydroxyphenylacetic acid gamma-lactone as prenyl acceptors, and solanesyl diphosphate > farnesyl diphosphate > geranylgeranyl diphosphate >> phytyl diphosphate as prenyl donors. Do not catalyze the decardoxylation of homogentisate uncoupled from prenylation. From Arabidopsis thaliana (Mouse-ear cress).
  12109..12192   +  CDS            HST (fragment): HSTC_ARATH - Also known as HPT2, VTE2-2. Experimental evidence at protein level: Swiss-Prot protein existence level 1. Involved in the synthesis of plastoquinone-9. Can use both homogentisic acid and 2,5-dihydroxyphenylacetic acid gamma-lactone as prenyl acceptors, and solanesyl diphosphate > farnesyl diphosphate > geranylgeranyl diphosphate >> phytyl diphosphate as prenyl donors. Do not catalyze the decardoxylation of homogentisate uncoupled from prenylation. From Arabidopsis thaliana (Mouse-ear cress).
  12458..12532   +  CDS            HST (fragment): HSTC_ARATH - Also known as HPT2, VTE2-2. Experimental evidence at protein level: Swiss-Prot protein existence level 1. Involved in the synthesis of plastoquinone-9. Can use both homogentisic acid and 2,5-dihydroxyphenylacetic acid gamma-lactone as prenyl acceptors, and solanesyl diphosphate > farnesyl diphosphate > geranylgeranyl diphosphate >> phytyl diphosphate as prenyl donors. Do not catalyze the decardoxylation of homogentisate uncoupled from prenylation. From Arabidopsis thaliana (Mouse-ear cress).
  13222..13329   +  CDS            ATP4_ARATH (fragment): Experimental evidence at protein level: Swiss-Prot protein existence level 1. Mitochondrial membrane ATP synthase (F(1)F(0) ATP synthase or Complex V) produces ATP from ADP in the presence of a proton gradient across the membrane which is generated by electron transport complexes of the respiratory chain. F-type ATPases consist of two structural domains, F(1) - containing the extramembraneous catalytic core, and F(0) - containing the membrane proton channel, linked together by a central stalk and a peripheral stalk. During catalysis, ATP turnover in the catalytic domain of F(1) is coupled via
  13342..13366   +  protein_bind   attB1: mutant version of attB; recombination site for the Gateway® BP reaction BP Clonase™
  13369..13395   +  CDS            3xHA (fragment): three tandem HA epitope tags
  13405..13911   +  CDS            avrBs3 (fragment): AVRB3_XANEU - Experimental evidence at protein level: Swiss-Prot protein existence level 1. Avirulence protein. Acts as a transcription factor in C.annuum plants. In susceptible plants lacking the Bs3 resistance gene induces expression of a number of genes, including genes homologous to a family of auxin-induced genes, alpha-expansin genes, pectate lyase, anthocyanidin glucoside rhamnosyl transferase and at least one transcription factor, UPA20. Their expression leads to plant hypertrophy in mesophyll cells, probably mainly mediated by UPA20 (PubMed:17962565). In resistant plants induces the h
  15808..15927   +  CDS            avrBs3 (fragment): AVRB3_XANEU - Experimental evidence at protein level: Swiss-Prot protein existence level 1. Avirulence protein. Acts as a transcription factor in C.annuum plants. In susceptible plants lacking the Bs3 resistance gene induces expression of a number of genes, including genes homologous to a family of auxin-induced genes, alpha-expansin genes, pectate lyase, anthocyanidin glucoside rhamnosyl transferase and at least one transcription factor, UPA20. Their expression leads to plant hypertrophy in mesophyll cells, probably mainly mediated by UPA20 (PubMed:17962565). In resistant plants induces the h
  15928..16263   +  CDS            dddA (fragment): DDDA_BURC1 - Experimental evidence at protein level: Swiss-Prot protein existence level 1. Toxic component of a toxin-immunity protein module, which functions as a cellular contact-dependent growth inhibition (CDI) system. CDI modules allow bacteria to communicate with and inhibit the growth of closely related neighboring bacteria in a contact-dependent fashion. Bacteria that have this module inhibit or kill bacteria without it, giving them a growth advantage. Probably specifically inhibited by cognate immunity protein DddI (Probable). The C-terminal 163 residue fragment has double-stranded DN
  16273..16521   +  CDS            UGI: UNGI_BPPB2 - Experimental evidence at protein level: Swiss-Prot protein existence level 1. This protein binds specifically and reversibly to the host uracil-DNA glycosylase, preventing removal of uracil residues from PBS2 DNA by the host uracil-excision repair system. From Bacillus phage PBS2 (Bacteriophage PBS2).
  16550..16570   -  protein_bind   attB4: mutant version of attB; core recombination site for the Gateway® BP reaction BP Clonase™
  16575..16823   +  terminator     HSP terminator: efficient transcription terminator from the Arabidopsis thaliana heat shock protein 18.2 gene (Nagaya et al., 2010)
  17410..17781   +  CDS            HST (fragment): HSTC_ARATH - Also known as HPT2, VTE2-2. Experimental evidence at protein level: Swiss-Prot protein existence level 1. Involved in the synthesis of plastoquinone-9. Can use both homogentisic acid and 2,5-dihydroxyphenylacetic acid gamma-lactone as prenyl acceptors, and solanesyl diphosphate > farnesyl diphosphate > geranylgeranyl diphosphate >> phytyl diphosphate as prenyl donors. Do not catalyze the decardoxylation of homogentisate uncoupled from prenylation. From Arabidopsis thaliana (Mouse-ear cress).
  17933..18016   +  CDS            HST (fragment): HSTC_ARATH - Also known as HPT2, VTE2-2. Experimental evidence at protein level: Swiss-Prot protein existence level 1. Involved in the synthesis of plastoquinone-9. Can use both homogentisic acid and 2,5-dihydroxyphenylacetic acid gamma-lactone as prenyl acceptors, and solanesyl diphosphate > farnesyl diphosphate > geranylgeranyl diphosphate >> phytyl diphosphate as prenyl donors. Do not catalyze the decardoxylation of homogentisate uncoupled from prenylation. From Arabidopsis thaliana (Mouse-ear cress).
  18282..18356   +  CDS            HST (fragment): HSTC_ARATH - Also known as HPT2, VTE2-2. Experimental evidence at protein level: Swiss-Prot protein existence level 1. Involved in the synthesis of plastoquinone-9. Can use both homogentisic acid and 2,5-dihydroxyphenylacetic acid gamma-lactone as prenyl acceptors, and solanesyl diphosphate > farnesyl diphosphate > geranylgeranyl diphosphate >> phytyl diphosphate as prenyl donors. Do not catalyze the decardoxylation of homogentisate uncoupled from prenylation. From Arabidopsis thaliana (Mouse-ear cress).
  19046..19156   +  CDS            ATP4_ARATH (fragment): Experimental evidence at protein level: Swiss-Prot protein existence level 1. Mitochondrial membrane ATP synthase (F(1)F(0) ATP synthase or Complex V) produces ATP from ADP in the presence of a proton gradient across the membrane which is generated by electron transport complexes of the respiratory chain. F-type ATPases consist of two structural domains, F(1) - containing the extramembraneous catalytic core, and F(0) - containing the membrane proton channel, linked together by a central stalk and a peripheral stalk. During catalysis, ATP turnover in the catalytic domain of F(1) is coupled via
  19155..19175   +  protein_bind   attB3: mutant version of attB; core recombination site for the Gateway® BP reaction BP Clonase™
  19235..19741   +  CDS            avrBs3 (fragment): AVRB3_XANEU - Experimental evidence at protein level: Swiss-Prot protein existence level 1. Avirulence protein. Acts as a transcription factor in C.annuum plants. In susceptible plants lacking the Bs3 resistance gene induces expression of a number of genes, including genes homologous to a family of auxin-induced genes, alpha-expansin genes, pectate lyase, anthocyanidin glucoside rhamnosyl transferase and at least one transcription factor, UPA20. Their expression leads to plant hypertrophy in mesophyll cells, probably mainly mediated by UPA20 (PubMed:17962565). In resistant plants induces the h
  21638..21784   +  CDS            avrBs3 (fragment): AVRB3_XANEU - Experimental evidence at protein level: Swiss-Prot protein existence level 1. Avirulence protein. Acts as a transcription factor in C.annuum plants. In susceptible plants lacking the Bs3 resistance gene induces expression of a number of genes, including genes homologous to a family of auxin-induced genes, alpha-expansin genes, pectate lyase, anthocyanidin glucoside rhamnosyl transferase and at least one transcription factor, UPA20. Their expression leads to plant hypertrophy in mesophyll cells, probably mainly mediated by UPA20 (PubMed:17962565). In resistant plants induces the h
  21869..22117   +  CDS            UGI: UNGI_BPPB2 - Experimental evidence at protein level: Swiss-Prot protein existence level 1. This protein binds specifically and reversibly to the host uracil-DNA glycosylase, preventing removal of uracil residues from PBS2 DNA by the host uracil-excision repair system. From Bacillus phage PBS2 (Bacteriophage PBS2).
  22142..22166   -  protein_bind   attB2: mutant version of attB; recombination site for the Gateway® BP reaction BP Clonase™
  22237..22396   +  polyA_signal   CaMV poly(A) signal (fragment): cauliflower mosaic virus polyadenylation signal
>Addgene plasmid #186204 | mitoTALECD for_atp1_1397NC | addgene full sequence | sequence record 368339 | Addgene NGS Result
GGCCCTCTAGAGGATCCCCGGCACCCTACTTAGATCAACACATAAAAGTTAGTAAGTGAAGAACCACAAC
AACAACACTAGATTCATCTTCAAGTGTATGTAGGTATAGTAACATGAACAAGAACAGACTCAAGTACAAG
ATCGCATACGAAAATGGAAATGGCAATGTCACTTCCACATAATCAAACACGAATCCTCATATCAACAAGG
CCTGAGATTCTAACTAGCTCATAACAACTTAGCCAATAGTTACTTGAGACTACCAAATGTATGTAGAACT
AAAGACTAAGGGACAGAGAGTTCGTCTAAACAGGTGAATCTAGTCGTTGTTATCTAATAAACAATTCAGC
CCCAAATGCAGAACACACATAGAGCTCTCTATTGATTCAAATTACGATCTGATACTGATAACGTCTAGAT
TTTTAGGGTTAAAGCAATCAATCACCTGACGATTCAAGGTGGTTGGATCATGACGATTCCAGAAAACATC
AAGCAAGCTCTCAAAGCTACACTCTTTGGGATCATACTGAACTCTAACAACCTCGTTATGTCCCGTAGTG
CCAGTACAGACATCCTCGTAACTCGGATTGTGCACGATGCCATGGCTATACCCAACCTCGGTCTTGGTCA
CACCAGGAACTCTCTGGTAAGCTAGCTCCACTCCCCAGAAACAACCGGCGCCAAATTGCGCGAATTGCTG
ACCTGAAGACGGAACATCATCGTCGGGTCCTTGGGCGATTGCGGCGGAAGATGGGTCAGCTTGGGCTTGA
GGACGAGACCCGAATCCGAGTCTGTTGAAAAGGTTGTTCATTGGGGATTTGTATACGGAGATTGGTCGTC
GAGAGGTTTGAGGGAAAGGACAAATGGGTTTGGCTCTGGAGAAAGAGAGTGCGGCTTTAGAGAGAGAATT
GAGAGGTTTAGAGAGAGATGCGGCGGCGATGAGCGGAGGAGAGACGACGAGGACCTGCATTATCAAAGCA
GTGACGTGGTGAAATTTGGAACTTTTAAGAGGCAGATAGATTTATTATTTGTATCCATTTTCTTCATTGT
TCTAGAATGTCGCGGAACAAATTTTAAAACTAAATCCTAAATTTTTCTAATTTTGTTGCCAATAGTGGAT
ATGTGGGCCGTATAGAAGGAATCTATTGAAGGCCCAAACCCATACTGACGAGCCCAAAGGTTCGTTTTGC
GTTTTATGTTTCGGTTCGATGCCAACGCCACATTCTGAGCTAGGCAAAAAACAAACGTGTCTTTGAATAG
ACTCCTCTCGTTAACACATGCAGCGGCTGCATGGTGACGCCATTAACACGTGGCCTACAATTGCATGATG
TCTCCATTGACACGTGACTTCTCGTCTCCTTTCTTAATATATCTAACAAACACTCCTACCTCTTCCAAAA
TATATACACATCTTTTTGATCAATCTCTCATTCAAAATCTCATTCTCTCTAGTAAACAAGAACAAAAAAA
TGGCGGATACAGCTAGAGGAACCCATCACGATATCATCGGCAGAGACCAGTACCCGATGATGGGCCGAGA
CCGAGACCAGTACCAGATGTCCGGACGAGGATCTGACTACTCCAAGTCTAGGCAGATTGCTAAAGCTGCA
ACTGCTGTCACAGCTGGTGGTTCCCTCCTTGTTCTCTCCAGCCTTACCCTTGTTGGAACTGTCATAGCTT
TGACTGTTGCAACACCTCTGCTCGTTATCTTCAGCCCAATCCTTGTCCCGGCTCTCATCACAGTTGCACT
CCTCATCACCGGTTTTCTTTCCTCTGGAGGGTTTGGCATTGCCGCTATAACCGTTTTCTCTTGGATTTAC
AAGTAAGCACACATTTATCATCTTACTTCATAATTTTGTGCAATATGTGCATGCATGTGTTGAGCCAGTA
GCTTTGGATCAATTTTTTTGGTCGAATAACAAATGTAACAATAAGAAATTGCAAATTCTAGGGAACATTT
GGTTAACTAAATACGAAATTTGACCTAGCTAGCTTGAATGTGTCTGTGTATATCATCTATATAGGTAAAA
TGCTTGGTATGATACCTATTGATTGTGAATAGGTACGCAACGGGAGAGCACCCACAGGGATCAGACAAGT
TGGACAGTGCAAGGATGAAGTTGGGAAGCAAAGCTCAGGATCTGAAAGACAGAGCTCAGTACTACGGACA
GCAACATACTGGTGGGGAACATGACCGTGACCGTACTCGTGGTGGCCAGCACACTACTCAAGGGTGGGCG
CGCCGACCCAGCTTTCTTGTACAAAGTGGTGATATCCCGCGGATGGTGAGCAAGGGCGAGGAGCTGTTCA
CCGGGGTGGTGCCCATCCTGGTCGAGCTGGACGGCGACGTAAACGGCCACAAGTTCAGCGTGTCCGGCGA
GGGCGAGGGCGATGCCACCTACGGCAAGCTGACCCTGAAGTTCATCTGCACCACCGGCAAGCTGCCCGTG
CCCTGGCCCACCCTCGTGACCACCCTGACCTACGGCGTGCAGTGCTTCAGCCGCTACCCCGACCACATGA
AGCAGCACGACTTCTTCAAGTCCGCCATGCCCGAAGGCTACGTCCAGGAGCGCACCATCTTCTTCAAGGA
CGACGGCAACTACAAGACCCGCGCCGAGGTGAAGTTCGAGGGCGACACCCTGGTGAACCGCATCGAGCTG
AAGGGCATCGACTTCAAGGAGGACGGCAACATCCTGGGGCACAAGCTGGAGTACAACTACAACAGCCACA
ACGTCTATATCATGGCCGACAAGCAGAAGAACGGCATCAAGGTGAACTTCAAGATCCGCCACAACATCGA
GGACGGCAGCGTGCAGCTCGCCGACCACTACCAGCAGAACACCCCCATCGGCGACGGCCCCGTGCTGCTG
CCCGACAACCACTACCTGAGCACCCAGTCCGCCCTGAGCAAAGACCCCAACGAGAAGCGCGATCACATGG
TCCTGCTGGAGTTCGTGACCGCCGCCGGGATCACTCTCGGCATGGACGAGCTGTACGAACCCGGCATGTT
ACGTCCTGTAGAAACCCCAACCCGTGAAATCAAAAAACTCGACGGCCTGTGGGCATTCAGTCTGGATCGC
GACCGCAAACCGAAGTCGGCGGCTTTTCTGCTGCAAAAACGCTGGACTGGCATGAACTTCGGTGAAAAAC
CGCAGCAGGGAGGCAAACAATGACCATGGCGGCCGGGAGGGCCATGCTAGAGTCCGCAAAAATCACCAGT
CTCTCTCTACAAATCTATCTCTCTCTATTTTTCTCCAGAATAATGTGTGAGTAGTTCCCAGATAAGGGAA
TTAGGGTTCTTATAGGGTTTCGCTCATGTGTTGAGCATATAAGAAACCCTTAGTATGTATTTGTATTTGT
AAAATACTTCTATCAATAAAATTTCTAATTCCTAAAACCAAAATCCAGTGACCTGCAGGCATGCGACCTC
GAATTATCGATCATGAGCGGAGAATTAAGGGAGTCACGTTATGACCCCCGCCGATGACGCGGGACAAGCC
GTTTTACGTTTGGAACTGACAGAACCGCAACGTTGAAGGAGCCACTGAGCCGCGGGTTTCTGGAGTTTAA
TGAGCTAAGCACATACGTCAGAAACCATTATTGCGCGTTCAAAAGTCGCCTAAGGTCACTATCAGCTAGC
AAATATTTCTTGTCAAAAATGCTCCACTGACGTTCCATAAATTCCCCTCGGTATCCAATTAGAGTCTCAT
ATTCACTCTCAACTCGATCGAGGCATGATTGAACAAGATGGATTGCACGCAGGTTCTCCGGCCGCTTGGG
TGGAGAGGCTATTCGGCTATGACTGGGCACAACAGACAATCGGCTGCTCTGATGCCGCCGTGTTCCGGCT
GTCAGCGCAGGGGCGCCCGGTTCTTTTTGTCAAGACCGACCTGTCCGGTGCCCTGAATGAACTCCAAGAC
GAGGCAGCGCGGCTATCGTGGCTGGCCACGACGGGCGTTCCTTGCGCAGCTGTGCTCGACGTTGTCACTG
AAGCGGGAAGGGACTGGCTGCTATTGGGCGAAGTGCCGGGGCAGGATCTCCTGTCATCTCACCTTGCTCC
TGCCGAGAAAGTATCCATCATGGCTGATGCAATGCGGCGGCTGCATACGCTTGATCCGGCTACCTGCCCA
TTCGACCACCAAGCGAAACATCGCATCGAGCGAGCACGTACTCGGATGGAAGCCGGTCTTGTCGATCAGG
ATGATCTGGACGAAGAGCATCAGGGGCTCGCGCCAGCCGAACTGTTCGCCAGGCTCAAGGCGCGGATGCC
CGACGGCGAGGATCTCGTCGTGACCCACGGCGATGCCTGCTTGCCGAATATCATGGTGGAAAATGGCCGC
TTTTCTGGATTCATCGACTGTGGCCGGCTGGGTGTGGCGGACCGCTATCAGGACATAGCGTTGGCTACCC
GTGATATTGCTGAAGAGCTTGGCGGCGAATGGGCTGACCGCTTCCTCGTGCTTTACGGTATCGCCGCTCC
CGATTCGCAGCGCATCGCCTTCTATCGCCTTCTTGACGAGTTCTTCTGAGCGGGACTCTGGGGTTCGGAC
TCTAGCTAGAGTCAAGCAGATCGTTCAAACATTTGGCAATAAAGTTTCTTAAGATTGAATCCTGTTGCCG
GTCTTGCGATGATTATCATATAATTTCTGTTGAATTACGTTAAGCATGTAATAATTAACATGTAATGCAT
GACGTTATTTATGAGATGGGTTTTTATGATTAGAGTCCCGCAATTATACATTTAATACGCGATAGAAAAC
AAAATATAGCGCGCAAACTAGGATAAATTATCGCGCGCGGTGTCATCTATGTTACTAGATCGACCGGCAT
GCAAGCTGATAATTCAATTCGGCGTTAATTCAGTACATTAAAAACGTCCGCAATGTGTTATTAAGTTGTC
TAAGCGTCAATTTGTTTACACCACAATATATCCTGCCACCAGCCAGCCAACAGCTCCCCGACCGGCAGCT
CGGCACAAAATCACCACTCGATACAGGCAGCCCATCAGTCCGGGACGGCGTCAGCGGGAGAGCCGTTGTA
AGGCGGCAGACTTTGCTCATGTTACCGATGCTATTCGGAAGAACGGCAACTAAGCTGCCGGGTTTGAAAC
ACGGATGATCTCGCGGAGGGTAGCATGTTGATTGTAACGATGACAGAGCGTTGCTGCCTGTGATCAATTC
GGGCACGAACCCAGTGGACATAAGCCTGTTCGGTTCGTAAGCTGTAATGCAAGTAGCGTATGCGCTCACG
CAACTGGTCCAGAACCTTGACCGAACGCAGCGGTGGTAACGGCGCAGTGGCGGTTTTCATGGCTTGTTAT
GACTGTTTTTTTGGGGTACAGTCTATGCCTCGGGCATCCAAGCAGCAAGCGCGTTACGCCGTGGGTCGAT
GTTTGATGTTATGGAGCAGCAACGATGTTACGCAGCAGGGCAGTCGCCCTAAAACAAAGTTAAACATCAT
GGGGGAAGCGGTGATCGCCGAAGTATCGACTCAACTATCAGAGGTAGTTGGCGTCATCGAGCGCCATCTC
GAACCGACGTTGCTGGCCGTACATTTGTACGGCTCCGCAGTGGATGGCGGCCTGAAGCCACACAGTGATA
TTGATTTGCTGGTTACGGTGACCGTAAGGCTTGATGAAACAACGCGGCGAGCTTTGATCAACGACCTTTT
GGAAACTTCGGCTTCCCCTGGAGAGAGCGAGATTCTCCGCGCTGTAGAAGTCACCATTGTTGTGCACGAC
GACATCATTCCGTGGCGTTATCCAGCTAAGCGCGAACTGCAATTTGGAGAATGGCAGCGCAATGACATTC
TTGCAGGTATCTTCGAGCCAGCCACGATCGACATTGATCTGGCTATCTTGCTGACAAAAGCAAGAGAACA
TAGCGTTGCCTTGGTAGGTCCAGCGGCGGAGGAACTCTTTGATCCGGTTCCTGAACAGGATCTATTTGAG
GCGCTAAATGAAACCTTAACGCTATGGAACTCGCCGCCCGACTGGGCTGGCGATGAGCGAAATGTAGTGC
TTACGTTGTCCCGCATTTGGTACAGCGCAGTAACCGGCAAAATCGCGCCGAAGGATGTCGCTGCCGACTG
GGCAATGGAGCGCCTGCCGGCCCAGTATCAGCCCGTCATACTTGAAGCTAGACAGGCTTATCTTGGACAA
GAAGAAGATCGCTTGGCCTCGCGCGCAGATCAGTTGGAAGAATTTGTCCACTACGTGAAAGGCGAGATCA
CCAAGGTAGTCGGCAAATAATGTCTAGCTAGAAATTCGTTCAAGCCGACGCCGCTTCGCGGCGCGGCTTA
ACTCAAGCGTTAGATGCACTAAGCACATAATTGCTCACAGCCAAACTATCAGGTCAAGTCTGCTTTTATT
ATTTTTAAGCGTGCATAATAAGCCCTACACAAATTGGGAGATATATCATGCATGACCAAAATCCCTTAAC
GTGAGTTTTCGTTCCACTGAGCGTCAGACCCCGTAGAAAAGATCAAAGGATCTTCTTGAGATCCTTTTTT
TCTGCGCGTAATCTGCTGCTTGCAAACAAAAAAACCACCGCTACCAGCGGTGGTTTGTTTGCCGGATCAA
GAGCTACCAACTCTTTTTCCGAAGGTAACTGGCTTCAGCAGAGCGCAGATACCAAATACTGTCCTTCTAG
TGTAGCCGTAGTTAGGCCACCACTTCAAGAACTCTGTAGCACCGCCTACATACCTCGCTCTGCTAATCCT
GTTACCAGTGGCTGCTGCCAGTGGCGATAAGTCGTGTCTTACCGGGTTGGACTCAAGACGATAGTTACCG
GATAAGGCGCAGCGGTCGGGCTGAACGGGGGGTTCGTGCACACAGCCCAGCTTGGAGCGAACGACCTACA
CCGAACTGAGATACCTACAGCGTGAGCTATGAGAAAGCGCCACGCTTCCCGAAGGGAGAAAGGCGGACAG
GTATCCGGTAAGCGGCAGGGTCGGAACAGGAGAGCGCACGAGGGAGCTTCCAGGGGGAAACGCCTGGTAT
CTTTATAGTCCTGTCGGGTTTCGCCACCTCTGACTTGAGCGTCGATTTTTGTGATGCTCGTCAGGGGGGC
GGAGCCTATGGAAAAACGCCAGCAACGCGGCCTTTTTACGGTTCCTGGCCTTTTGCTGGCCTTTTGCTCA
CATGTTCTTTCCTGCGTTATCCCCTGATTCTGTGGATAACCGTATTACCGCCTTTGAGTGAGCTGATACC
GCTCGCCGCAGCCGAACGACCGAGCGCAGCGAGTCAGTGAGCGAGGAAGCGGAAGAGCGCCTGATGCGGT
ATTTTCTCCTTACGCATCTGTGCGGTATTTCACACCGCATATGGTGCACTCTCAGTACAATCTGCTCTGA
TGCCGCATAGTTAAGCCAGTATACACTCCGCTATCGCTACGTGACTGGGTCATGGCTGCGCCCCGACACC
CGCCAACACCCGCTGACGCGCCCTGACGGGCTTGTCTGCTCCCGGCATCCGCTTACAGACAAGCTGTGAC
CGTCTCCGGGAGCTGCATGTGTCAGAGGTTTTCACCGTCATCACCGAAACGCGCGAGGCAGGGTGCCTTG
ATGTGGGCGCCGGCGGTCGAGTGGCGACGGCGCGGCTTGTCCGCGCCCTGGTAGATTGCCTGGCCGTAGG
CCAGCCATTTTTGAGCGGCCAGCGGCCGCGATAGGCCGACGCGAAGCGGCGGGGCGTAGGGAGCGCAGCG
ACCGAAGGGTAGGCGCTTTTTGCAGCTCTTCGGCTGTGCGCTGGCCAGACAGTTATGCACAGGCCAGGCG
GGTTTTAAGAGTTTTAATAAGTTTTAAAGAGTTTTAGGCGGAAAAATCGCCTTTTTTCTCTTTTATATCA
GTCACTTACATGTGTGACCGGTTCCCAATGTACGGCTTTGGGTTCCCAATGTACGGGTTCCGGTTCCCAA
TGTACGGCTTTGGGTTCCCAATGTACGTGCTATCCACAGGAAAGAGACCTTTTCGACCTTTTTCCCCTGC
TAGGGCAATTTGCCCTAGCATCTGCTCCGTACATTAGGAACCGGCGGATGCTTCGCCCTCGATCAGGTTG
CGGTAGCGCATGACTAGGATCGGGCCAGCCTGCCCCGCCTCCTCCTTCAAATCGTACTCCGGCAGGTCAT
TTGACCCGATCAGCTTGCGCACGGTGAAACAGAACTTCTTGAACTCTCCGGCGCTGCCACTGCGTTCGTA
GATCGTCTTGAACAACCATCTGGCTTCTGCCTTGCCTGCGGCGCGGCGTGCCAGGCGGTAGAGAAAACGG
CCGATGCCGGGATCGATCAAAAAGTAATCGGGGTGAACCGTCAGCACGTCCGGGTTCTTGCCTTCTGTGA
TCTCGCGGTACATCCAATCAGCTAGCTCGATCTCGATGTACTCCGGCCGCCCGGTTTCGCTCTTTACGAT
CTTGTAGCGGCTAATCAAGGCTTCACCCTCGGATACCGTCACCAGGCGGCCGTTCTTGGCCTTCTTCGTA
CGCTGCATGGCAACGTGCGTGGTGTTTAACCGAATGCAGGTTTCTACCAGGTCGTCTTTCTGCTTTCCGC
CATCGGCTCGCCGGCAGAACTTGAGTACGTCCGCAACGTGTGGACGGAACACGCGGCCGGGCTTGTCTCC
CTTCCCTTCCCGGTATCGGTTCATGGATTCGGTTAGATGGGAAACCGCCATCAGTACCAGGTCGTAATCC
CACACACTGGCCATGCCGGCCGGCCCTGCGGAAACCTCTACGTGCCCGTCTGGAAGCTCGTAGCGGATCA
CCTCGCCAGCTCGTCGGTCACGCTTCGACAGACGGAAAACGGCCACGTCCATGATGCTGCGACTATCGCG
GGTGCCCACGTCATAGAGCATCGGAACGAAAAAATCTGGTTGCTCGTCGCCCTTGGGCGGCTTCCTAATC
GACGGCGCACCGGCTGCCGGCGGTTGCCGGGATTCTTTGCGGATTCGATCAGCGGCCGCTTGCCACGATT
CACCGGGGCGTGCTTCTGCCTCGATGCGTTGCCGCTGGGCGGCCTGCGCGGCCTTCAACTTCTCCACCAG
GTCATCACCCAGCGCCGCGCCGATTTGTACCGGGCCGGATGGTTTGCGACCGCTCACGCCGATTCCTCGG
GCTTGGGGGTTCCAGTGCCATTGCAGGGCCGGCAGACAACCCAGCCGCTTACGCCTGGCCAACCGCCCGT
TCCTCCACACATGGGGCATTCCACGGCGTCGGTGCCTGGTTGTTCTTGATTTTCCATGCCGCCTCCTTTA
GCCGCTAAAATTCATCTACTCATTTATTCATTTGCTCATTTACTCTGGTAGCTGCGCGATGTATTCAGAT
AGCAGCTCGGTAATGGTCTTGCCTTGGCGTACCGCGTACATCTTCAGCTTGGTGTGATCCTCCGCCGGCA
ACTGAAAGTTGACCCGCTTCATGGCTGGCGTGTCTGCCAGGCTGGCCAACGTTGCAGCCTTGCTGCTGCG
TGCGCTCGGACGGCCGGCACTTAGCGTGTTTGTGCTTTTGCTCATTTTCTCTTTACCTCATTAACTCAAA
TGAGTTTTGATTTAATTTCAGCGGCCAGCGCCTGGACCTCGCGGGCAGCGTCGCCCTCGGGTTCTGATTC
AAGAACGGTTGTGCCGGCGGCGGCAGTGCCTGGGTAGCTCACGCGCTGCGTGATACGGGACTCAAGAATG
GGCAGCTCGTACCCGGCCAGCGCCTCGGCAACCTCACCGCCGATGCGCGTGCCTTTGATCGCCCGCGACA
CGACAAAGGCCGCTTGTAGCCTTCCATCCGTGACCTCAATGCGCTGCTTAACCAGCTCCACCAGGTCGGC
GGTGGCCCATATGTCGTAAGGGCTTGGCTGCACCGGAATCAGCACGAAGTCGGCTGCCTTGATCGCGGAC
ACAGCCAAGTCCGCCGCCTGGGGCGCTCCGTCGATCACTACGAAGTCGCGCCGGCCGATGGCCTTCACGT
CGCGGTCAATCGTCGGGCGGTCGATGCCGACAACGGTTAGCGGTTGATCTTCCCGCACGGCCGCCCAATC
GCGGGCACTGCCCTGGGGATCGGAATCGACTAACAGAACATCGGCCCCGGCGAGTTGCAGGGCGCGGGCT
AGATGGGTTGCGATGGTCGTCTTGCCTGACCCGCCTTTCTGGTTAAGTACAGCGATAACCTTCATGCGTT
CCCCTTGCGTATTTGTTTATTTACTCATCGCATCATATACGCAGCGACCGCATGACGCAAGCTGTTTTAC
TCAAATACACATCACCTTTTTAGACGGCGGCGCTCGGTTTCTTCAGCGGCCAAGCTGGCCGGCCAGGCCG
CCAGCTTGGCATCAGACAAACCGGCCAGGATTTCATGCAGCCGCACGGTTGAGACGTGCGCGGGCGGCTC
GAACACGTACCCGGCCGCGATCATCTCCGCCTCGATCTCTTCGGTAATGAAAAACGGTTCGTCCTGGCCG
TCCTGGTGCGGTTTCATGCTTGTTCCTCTTGGCGTTCATTCTCGGCGGCCGCCAGGGCGTCGGCCTCGGT
CAATGCGTCCTCACGGAAGGCACCGCGCCGCCTGGCCTCGGTGGGCGTCACTTCCTCGCTGCGCTCAAGT
GCGCGGTACAGGGTCGAGCGATGCACGCCAAGCAGTGCAGCCGCCTCTTTCACGGTGCGGCCTTCCTGGT
CGATCAGCTCGCGGGCGTGCGCGATCTGTGCCGGGGTGAGGGTAGGGCGGGGGCCAAACTTCACGCCTCG
GGCCTTGGCGGCCTCGCGCCCGCTCCGGGTGCGGTCGATGATTAGGGAACGCTCGAACTCGGCAATGCCG
GCGAACACGGTCAACACCATGCGGCCGGCCGGCGTGGTGGTGTCGGCCCACGGCTCTGCCAGGCTACGCA
GGCCCGCGCCGGCCTCCTGGATGCGCTCGGCAATGTCCAGTAGGTCGCGGGTGCTGCGGGCCAGGCGGTC
TAGCCTGGTCACTGTCACAACGTCGCCAGGGCGTAGGTGGTCAAGCATCCTGGCCAGCTCCGGGCGGTCG
CGCCTGGTGCCGGTGATCTTCTCGGAAAACAGCTTGGTGCAGCCGGCCGCGTGCAGTTCGGCCCGTTGGT
TGGTCAAGTCCTGGTCGTCGGTGCTGACGCGGGCATAGCCCAGCAGGCCAGCGGCGGCGCTCTTGTTCAT
GGCGTAATGTCTCCGGTTCTAGTCGCAAGTATTCTACTTTATGCGACTAAAACACGCGACAAGAAAACGC
CAGGAAAAGGGCAGGGCGGCAGCCTGTCGCGTAACTTAGGACTTGTGCGACATGTCGTTTTCAGAAGACG
GCTGCACTGAACGTCAGAAGCCGACTGCACTATAGCAGCGGAGGGGTTGGATCAAAGTACTTTAAAGTAC
TTTAAAGTACTTTAAAGTACTTTGATCCCGAGGGGAACCCTGTGGTTGGCATGCACATACAAATGGACGA
ACGGATAAACCTTTTCACGCCCTTTTAAATATCCGATTATTCTAATAAACGCTCTTTTCTCTTAGGTTTA
CCCGCCAATATATCCTGTCAAACACTGATAGTTTAAACTGAAGGCGGGAAACGACAATCTGATCCAAGCT
CAAGCTAAGCTCTCAACTTTTGATTCGCTATTTGCAGTGCACCTGTGGCGTTCATCACATCTTTTGTGAC
ACTGTTTGCACTGGTCATTGCTATTACAAAGGACCTTCCTGATGTTGAAGGAGATCGAAAGTAAGTAACT
GCACGCATAACCATTTTCTTTCCGCTCTTTGGCTCAATCCATTTGACAGTCAAAGACAATGTTTAACCAG
CTCCGTTTGATATATTGTCTTTATGTGTTTGTTCAAGCATGTTTAGTTAATCATGCCTTTGATTGATCTT
GAATAGGTTCCAAATATCAACCCTGGCAACAAAACTTGGAGTGAGAAACATTGCATTCCTCGGTTCTGGA
CTTCTGCTAGTAAATTATGTTTCAGCCATATCACTAGCTTTCTACATGCCTCAGGTGAATTCATCTATTT
CCGTCTTAACTATTTCGGTTAATTAAAGCACGAACACCATTACTGCATGTAGAAGCTTGATAAACTATCG
CCACCAATTTATTTTTGTTGCGATATTGTTACTTTCCTCAGTATGCAGCTTTGAAAAGACCAACCCTCTT
ATCCTTTAACAATGAACAGGTTTTTAGAGGTAGCTTGATGATTCCTGCACATGTGATCTTGGCTTCAGGC
TTAATTTTCCAGGTAAAGCATTATGAGATACTCTTATATCTCTTACATACTTTTGAGATAATGCACAAGA
ACTTCATAACTATATGCTTTAGTTTCTGCATTTGACACTGCCAAATTCATTAATCTCTAATATCTTTGTT
GTTGATCTTTGGTAGACATGGGTACTAGAAAAAGCAAACTACACCAAGGTAAAATACTTTTGTACAAACA
TAAACTCGTTATCACGGAACATCAATGGAGTGTATATCTAACGGAGTGTAGAAACATTTGATTATTGCAG
GAAGCTATCTCAGGATATTATCGGTTTATATGGAATCTCTTCTACGCAGAGTATCTGTTATTCCCCTTCC
TCTAGCTTTCAATTTCATGGTGAGGATATGCAGTTTTCTTTGTATATCATTCTTCTTCTTCTTTGTAGCT
TGGAGTCAAAATCGGTTCCTTCATGTACATACATCAAGGATATGTCCTTCTGAATTTTTATATCTTGCAA
TAAAAATGCTTGTACCAATTGAAACACCAGCTTTTTGAGTTCTATGATCACTGACTTGGTTCTAACCAAA
AAAAAAAAAATGTTTAATTTACATATCTAAAAGTAGGTTTAGGGAAACCTAAACAGTAAAATATTTGTAT
ATTATTCGAATTTCACTCATCATAAAAACTTAAATTGCACCATAAAATTTTGTTTTACTATTAATGATGT
AATTTGTGTAACTTAAGATAAAAATAATATTCCGTAAGTTAACCGGCTAAAACCACGTATAAACCAGGGA
ACCTGTTAAACCGGTTCTTTACTGGATAAAGAAATGAAAGCCCATGTAGACAGCTCCATTAGAGCCCAAA
CCCTAAATTTCTCATCTATATAAAAGGAGTGACATTAGGGTTTTTGTTCGTCCTCTTAAAGCTTCTCGTT
TTCTCTGCCGTCTCTCTCATTCGCGCGACGCAAACGATCTTCAGGTGATCTTCTTTCTCCAAATCCTCTC
TCATAACTCTGATTTCGTACTTGTGTATTTGAGCTCACGCTCTGTTTCTCTCACCACAGCCATGTTTAAA
CAAGCTTCTCGTCTCCTCTCCCGATCTGTCGCCGCCGCATCTTCCAAATCGGTGACGACTCGTGCCTTTT
CAACGGAACTTCCATCGACGCTCGATTCCGCTAGTGATATCACAAGTTTGTACAAAAAAGCAGGCTTTTA
CCCATACGATGTTCCAGATTACGCTGATATCGCCGATCTACGCACGCTCGGCTACAGCCAGCAGCAACAG
GAGAAGATCAAACCGAAGGTTCGTTCGACAGTGGCGCAGCACCACGAGGCACTGGTCGGCCACGGGTTTA
CACACGCGCACATCGTTGCGTTAAGCCAACACCCGGCAGCGTTAGGGACCGTCGCTGTCAAGTATCAGGA
CATGATCGCAGCGTTGCCAGAGGCGACACACGAAGCGATCGTTGGCGTCGGCAAACAGTGGTCCGGCGCA
CGCGCTCTGGAGGCCTTGCTCACGGTGGCGGGAGAGTTGAGAGGTCCACCGTTACAGTTGGACACAGGCC
AACTTCTCAAGATTGCAAAACGTGGCGGCGTGACCGCAGTGGAGGCAGTGCATGCATGGCGCAATGCACT
GACGGGTGCCCCGCTCAACCTGACCCCAGACCAAGTTGTCGCGATTGCAAGCAACAACGGAGGCAAACAA
GCCTTAGAAACAGTCCAGAGATTGTTGCCGGTGCTGTGCCAAGACCACGGCCTGACCCCAGAACAGGTTG
TGGCCATCGCCAGCAACATAGGTGGCAAGCAGGCCCTCGAAACCGTCCAGAGACTGTTACCGGTTCTCTG
CCAGGCCCACGGCCTGACCCCAGACCAGGTTGTGGCCATCGCCAGCAACATAGGTGGCAAGCAGGCCCTC
GAAACCGTCCAGAGACTGTTACCGGTTCTCTGCCAGGCCCACGGCCTGACCCCAGCCCAGGTTGTGGCCA
TCGCCAGCAACATAGGTGGCAAGCAGGCCCTCGAAACCGTCCAGAGACTGTTACCGGTTCTCTGCCAGGA
CCACGGCCTGACCCCAGACCAAGTTGTCGCGATTGCAAGCAACAACGGAGGCAAACAAGCCTTAGAAACA
GTCCAGAGATTGTTGCCGGTGCTGTGCCAAGACCACGGCCTGACCCCGGAACAGGTGGTTGCAATCGCGT
CACACGATGGGGGAAAGCAGGCCCTAGAAACCGTTCAGCGACTCCTGCCCGTCCTGTGCCAGGCCCACGG
CCTGACCCCCGACCAGGTTGTCGCTATTGCTAGTAACGGCGGAGGCAAACAGGCGCTGGAAACAGTTCAG
CGCCTCTTGCCGGTCTTGTGTCAGGCCCACGGCCTGACCCCAGCCCAGGTTGTGGCCATCGCCAGCAACA
TAGGTGGCAAGCAGGCCCTCGAAACCGTCCAGAGACTGTTACCGGTTCTCTGCCAGGACCACGGCCTGAC
CCCCGACCAGGTTGTCGCTATTGCTAGTAACGGCGGAGGCAAACAGGCGCTGGAAACAGTTCAGCGCCTC
TTGCCGGTCTTGTGTCAGGACCACGGCCTGACCCCAGAACAAGTTGTCGCGATTGCAAGCAACAACGGAG
GCAAACAAGCCTTAGAAACAGTCCAGAGATTGTTGCCGGTGCTGTGCCAAGCCCACGGCCTGACCCCAGA
CCAGGTTGTGGCCATCGCCAGCAACATAGGTGGCAAGCAGGCCCTCGAAACCGTCCAGAGACTGTTACCG
GTTCTCTGCCAGGCCCACGGCCTGACCCCAGCCCAGGTTGTGGCCATCGCCAGCAACATAGGTGGCAAGC
AGGCCCTCGAAACCGTCCAGAGACTGTTACCGGTTCTCTGCCAGGACCACGGCCTGACCCCAGACCAGGT
TGTGGCCATCGCCAGCAACATAGGTGGCAAGCAGGCCCTCGAAACCGTCCAGAGACTGTTACCGGTTCTC
TGCCAGGACCACGGCCTGACCCCGGAACAGGTGGTTGCAATCGCGTCACACGATGGGGGAAAGCAGGCCC
TAGAAACCGTTCAGCGACTCCTGCCCGTCCTGTGCCAGGCCCACGGCCTGACCCCAGACCAGGTTGTGGC
CATCGCCAGCAACATAGGTGGCAAGCAGGCCCTCGAAACCGTCCAGAGACTGTTACCGGTTCTCTGCCAG
GCCCACGGCCTGACCCCAGCCCAGGTTGTGGCCATCGCCAGCAACATAGGTGGCAAGCAGGCCCTCGAAA
CCGTCCAGAGACTGTTACCGGTTCTCTGCCAGGACCACGGCCTGACCCCAGACCAAGTTGTCGCGATTGC
AAGCAACAACGGAGGCAAACAAGCCTTAGAAACAGTCCAGAGATTGTTGCCGGTGCTGTGCCAAGACCAC
GGCCTGACCCCCGAACAGGTTGTCGCTATTGCTAGTAACGGCGGAGGCAAACAGGCGCTGGAAACAGTTC
AGCGCCTCTTGCCGGTCTTGTGTCAGGCCCACGGCCTGACCCCAGACCAGGTTGTGGCCATCGCCAGCAA
CATAGGTGGCAAGCAGGCCCTCGAAACCGTCCAGAGACTGTTACCGGTTCTCTGCCAGGCCCACGGCCTG
ACCCCTGAGCAGGTAGTGGCTATTGCATCCAACGGAGGGGGCAGACCCGCACTGGAGTCAATTGTTGCCC
AGTTATCTCGCCCTGATCCGGCGTTGGCCGCGTTGACCAACGACCACCTCGTCGCCTTGGCCTGCCTCGG
CGGGCGTCCTGCGCTGGATGCAGTGAAAAAGGGATTGGGGGGGTCTGGATCGTATGCTTTAGGACCGTAT
CAGATCTCAGCTCCACAATTGCCTGCATATAACGGACAAACTGTTGGGACCTTTTACTACGTTAACGATG
CTGGTGGATTGGAGTCCAAAGTGTTCTCTTCTGGTGGCCCAACTCCATATCCCAATTATGCGAATGCAGG
CCATGTTGAAGGTCAATCAGCCCTATTCATGAGAGATAACGGAATAAGTGAAGGACTGGTGTTTCACAAC
AATCCAGAAGGTACTTGTGGATTTTGCGTAAACATGACTGAGACACTTCTCCCAGAAAATGCCAAGATGA
CAGTTGTACCTCCTGAAGGTTCTGGTGGATCGACAAACCTTTCAGACATTATCGAGAAAGAGACAGGCAA
ACAGCTAGTGATTCAAGAGTCCATTCTCATGCTTCCCGAAGAAGTTGAGGAAGTCATTGGGAATAAGCCG
GAAAGTGACATACTCGTTCATACGGCTTACGATGAGAGCACGGATGAGAATGTCATGTTGCTTACCAGTG
ATGCACCTGAATACAAACCTTGGGCTTTAGTCATCCAGGACAGCAATGGTGAGAACAAGATCAAGATGCT
GTGATAACTCGAGCGATCCTCTAGACACCCAACTTTTCTATACAAAGTTGTGAATATGAAGATGAAGATG
AAATATTTGGTGTGTCAAATAAAAAGCTTGTGTGCTTAAGTTTGTGTTTTTTTCTTGGCTTGTTGTGTTA
TGAATTTGTGGCTTTTTCTAATATTAAATGAATGTAAGATCTCATTATAATGAATAAACAAATGTTTCTA
TAATCCATTGTGAATGTTTTGTTGGATCTCTTCTGCAGCATATAACTACTGTATGTGCTATGGTATGGAC
TATGGAATATGATTAAAGATAAGATGGGCTCATAGAGTAAAACGAGGCGAGGGACCTATAAACCTCCCTT
CATCATGCTATTTCATGATCTATTTTATAAAATAAAGATGTAGAAAAAAGTAAGCGTAATAACCGCAAAA
CAAATGATTTAAAACATGGCACATAATGAGGAGATTAAGTTCGGTTTACGTTTATTTTAGTACTAATTGT
AACGTGAGACTACGTATCGGGAATCGCCTAATTAAAGCATTAATGCGAACCTGATTAGATTCACCGACCC
TCCTATCGTGTCGACCTTTCTGTTTCTTAGAATTTTTTGGTAGTCTATGTACTAATAATGTCAGCTTCGT
ATTTATTTCATAAGCAATTTGCATTTGCAATTTGTTTTTTACTTTTATTTTTATTGTATTGTGGAATGTG
GACTCGTACCAACATGAAGTTATATACCACCAAAAAAATTACAGTTAGTCAAAAGATTCACGAGTGAGAG
CTACTTATGATTGTCTTTTACGTATATGTCTAATTGTCTATTTGCTCAATAATCTTTGTACTTTCTTTTG
TCGTTGATAAATCTAGAGGATCCCCCTCAACTTTTGATTCGCTATTTGCAGTGCACCTGTGGCGTTCATC
ACATCTTTTGTGACACTGTTTGCACTGGTCATTGCTATTACAAAGGACCTTCCTGATGTTGAAGGAGATC
GAAAGTAAGTAACTGCACGCATAACCATTTTCTTTCCGCTCTTTGGCTCAATCCATTTGACAGTCAAAGA
CAATGTTTAACCAGCTCCGTTTGATATATTGTCTTTATGTGTTTGTTCAAGCATGTTTAGTTAATCATGC
CTTTGATTGATCTTGAATAGGTTCCAAATATCAACCCTGGCAACAAAACTTGGAGTGAGAAACATTGCAT
TCCTCGGTTCTGGACTTCTGCTAGTAAATTATGTTTCAGCCATATCACTAGCTTTCTACATGCCTCAGGT
GAATTCATCTATTTCCGTCTTAACTATTTCGGTTAATTAAAGCACGAACACCATTACTGCATGTAGAAGC
TTGATAAACTATCGCCACCAATTTATTTTTGTTGCGATATTGTTACTTTCCTCAGTATGCAGCTTTGAAA
AGACCAACCCTCTTATCCTTTAACAATGAACAGGTTTTTAGAGGTAGCTTGATGATTCCTGCACATGTGA
TCTTGGCTTCAGGCTTAATTTTCCAGGTAAAGCATTATGAGATACTCTTATATCTCTTACATACTTTTGA
GATAATGCACAAGAACTTCATAACTATATGCTTTAGTTTCTGCATTTGACACTGCCAAATTCATTAATCT
CTAATATCTTTGTTGTTGATCTTTGGTAGACATGGGTACTAGAAAAAGCAAACTACACCAAGGTAAAATA
CTTTTGTACAAACATAAACTCGTTATCACGGAACATCAATGGAGTGTATATCTAACGGAGTGTAGAAACA
TTTGATTATTGCAGGAAGCTATCTCAGGATATTATCGGTTTATATGGAATCTCTTCTACGCAGAGTATCT
GTTATTCCCCTTCCTCTAGCTTTCAATTTCATGGTGAGGATATGCAGTTTTCTTTGTATATCATTCTTCT
TCTTCTTTGTAGCTTGGAGTCAAAATCGGTTCCTTCATGTACATACATCAAGGATATGTCCTTCTGAATT
TTTATATCTTGCAATAAAAATGCTTGTACCAATTGAAACACCAGCTTTTTGAGTTCTATGATCACTGACT
TGGTTCTAACCAAAAAAAAAAAAATGTTTAATTTACATATCTAAAAGTAGGTTTAGGGAAACCTAAACAG
TAAAATATTTGTATATTATTCGAATTTCACTCATCATAAAAACTTAAATTGCACCATAAAATTTTGTTTT
ACTATTAATGATGTAATTTGTGTAACTTAAGATAAAAATAATATTCCGTAAGTTAACCGGCTAAAACCAC
GTATAAACCAGGGAACCTGTTAAACCGGTTCTTTACTGGATAAAGAAATGAAAGCCCATGTAGACAGCTC
CATTAGAGCCCAAACCCTAAATTTCTCATCTATATAAAAGGAGTGACATTAGGGTTTTTGTTCGTCCTCT
TAAAGCTTCTCGTTTTCTCTGCCGTCTCTCTCATTCGCGCGACGCAAACGATCTTCAGGTGATCTTCTTT
CTCCAAATCCTCTCTCATAACTCTGATTTCGTACTTGTGTATTTGAGCTCACGCTCTGTTTCTCTCACCA
CAGCCATGTTTAAACAAGCTTCTCGTCTCCTCTCCCGATCTGTCGCCGCCGCATCTTCCAAATCGGTGAC
GACTCGTGCCTTTTCAACGGAACTTCCATCGACGCTCGATTCCACAACTTTGTATAATAAAGTTGATAAG
GAGACCGCCGCTGCCAAGTTCGAGAGACAGCACATGGACAGCATCGATATCGCCGATCTACGCACGCTCG
GCTACAGCCAGCAGCAACAGGAGAAGATCAAACCGAAGGTTCGTTCGACAGTGGCGCAGCACCACGAGGC
ACTGGTCGGCCACGGGTTTACACACGCGCACATCGTTGCGTTAAGCCAACACCCGGCAGCGTTAGGGACC
GTCGCTGTCAAGTATCAGGACATGATCGCAGCGTTGCCAGAGGCGACACACGAAGCGATCGTTGGCGTCG
GCAAACAGTGGTCCGGCGCACGCGCTCTGGAGGCCTTGCTCACGGTGGCGGGAGAGTTGAGAGGTCCACC
GTTACAGTTGGACACAGGCCAACTTCTCAAGATTGCAAAACGTGGCGGCGTGACCGCAGTGGAGGCAGTG
CATGCATGGCGCAATGCACTGACGGGTGCCCCGCTCAACCTGACCCCGGACCAGGTGGTTGCAATCGCGT
CACACGATGGGGGAAAGCAGGCCCTAGAAACCGTTCAGCGACTCCTGCCCGTCCTGTGCCAGGACCACGG
CCTGACCCCAGAACAAGTTGTCGCGATTGCAAGCAACAACGGAGGCAAACAAGCCTTAGAAACAGTCCAG
AGATTGTTGCCGGTGCTGTGCCAAGCCCACGGCCTGACCCCGGACCAGGTGGTTGCAATCGCGTCACACG
ATGGGGGAAAGCAGGCCCTAGAAACCGTTCAGCGACTCCTGCCCGTCCTGTGCCAGGCCCACGGCCTGAC
CCCAGCCCAAGTTGTCGCGATTGCAAGCAACAACGGAGGCAAACAAGCCTTAGAAACAGTCCAGAGATTG
TTGCCGGTGCTGTGCCAAGACCACGGCCTGACCCCAGACCAGGTTGTGGCCATCGCCAGCAACATAGGTG
GCAAGCAGGCCCTCGAAACCGTCCAGAGACTGTTACCGGTTCTCTGCCAGGACCACGGCCTGACCCCCGA
ACAGGTTGTCGCTATTGCTAGTAACGGCGGAGGCAAACAGGCGCTGGAAACAGTTCAGCGCCTCTTGCCG
GTCTTGTGTCAGGCCCACGGCCTGACCCCAGACCAGGTTGTGGCCATCGCCAGCAACATAGGTGGCAAGC
AGGCCCTCGAAACCGTCCAGAGACTGTTACCGGTTCTCTGCCAGGCCCACGGCCTGACCCCCGCCCAGGT
TGTCGCTATTGCTAGTAACGGCGGAGGCAAACAGGCGCTGGAAACAGTTCAGCGCCTCTTGCCGGTCTTG
TGTCAGGACCACGGCCTGACCCCCGACCAGGTTGTCGCTATTGCTAGTAACGGCGGAGGCAAACAGGCGC
TGGAAACAGTTCAGCGCCTCTTGCCGGTCTTGTGTCAGGACCACGGCCTGACCCCAGAACAAGTTGTCGC
GATTGCAAGCAACAACGGAGGCAAACAAGCCTTAGAAACAGTCCAGAGATTGTTGCCGGTGCTGTGCCAA
GCCCACGGCCTGACCCCCGACCAGGTTGTCGCTATTGCTAGTAACGGCGGAGGCAAACAGGCGCTGGAAA
CAGTTCAGCGCCTCTTGCCGGTCTTGTGTCAGGCCCACGGCCTGACCCCAGCCCAAGTTGTCGCGATTGC
AAGCAACAACGGAGGCAAACAAGCCTTAGAAACAGTCCAGAGATTGTTGCCGGTGCTGTGCCAAGACCAC
GGCCTGACCCCGGACCAGGTGGTTGCAATCGCGTCACACGATGGGGGAAAGCAGGCCCTAGAAACCGTTC
AGCGACTCCTGCCCGTCCTGTGCCAGGACCACGGCCTGACCCCGGAACAGGTGGTTGCAATCGCGTCACA
CGATGGGGGAAAGCAGGCCCTAGAAACCGTTCAGCGACTCCTGCCCGTCCTGTGCCAGGCCCACGGCCTG
ACCCCAGACCAGGTTGTGGCCATCGCCAGCAACATAGGTGGCAAGCAGGCCCTCGAAACCGTCCAGAGAC
TGTTACCGGTTCTCTGCCAGGCCCACGGCCTGACCCCAGCCCAGGTTGTGGCCATCGCCAGCAACATAGG
TGGCAAGCAGGCCCTCGAAACCGTCCAGAGACTGTTACCGGTTCTCTGCCAGGACCACGGCCTGACCCCC
GACCAGGTTGTCGCTATTGCTAGTAACGGCGGAGGCAAACAGGCGCTGGAAACAGTTCAGCGCCTCTTGC
CGGTCTTGTGTCAGGACCACGGCCTGACCCCCGAACAGGTTGTCGCTATTGCTAGTAACGGCGGAGGCAA
ACAGGCGCTGGAAACAGTTCAGCGCCTCTTGCCGGTCTTGTGTCAGGCCCACGGCCTGACCCCGGACCAG
GTGGTTGCAATCGCGTCACACGATGGGGGAAAGCAGGCCCTAGAAACCGTTCAGCGACTCCTGCCCGTCC
TGTGCCAGGCCCACGGCCTGACCCCTGAGCAGGTAGTGGCTATTGCATCCCACGACGGGGGCAGACCCGC
ACTGGAGTCAATTGTTGCCCAGTTATCTCGCCCTGATCCGGCGTTGGCCGCGTTGACCAACGACCACCTC
GTCGCCTTGGCCTGCCTCGGCGGGCGTCCTGCGCTGGATGCAGTGAAAAAGGGATTGGGGGGTTCTGCGA
TTCCAGTTAAGAGAGGAGCTACAGGAGAAACGAAAGTCTTTACTGGGAATTCCAATTCTCCCAAATCACC
GACTAAAGGCGGATGTAGTGGTGGTAGTACCAATCTTTCCGACATTATCGAGAAGGAAACAGGTAAACAA
CTCGTAATCCAAGAAAGCATACTGATGCTTCCTGAAGAGGTTGAAGAGGTCATAGGGAACAAACCTGAAA
GCGACATTTTGGTTCATACTGCCTATGATGAGTCTACAGATGAGAACGTGATGTTGCTAACCTCAGATGC
ACCTGAATACAAGCCATGGGCTTTAGTGATTCAGGATTCGAATGGAGAGAACAAGATCAAGATGCTCTGA
TAACTCGAGCGATCCTCTAGAACCCAGCTTTCTTGTACAAAGTGGTGATATCCCGCGGCCATGCTAGAGT
CCGCAAAAATCACCAGTCTCTCTCTACAAATCTATCTCTCTCTATTTTTCTCCAGAATAATGTGTGAGTA
GTTCCCAGATAAGGGAATTAGGGTTCTTATAGGGTTTCGCTCATGTGTTGAGCATATAAGAAACCCTTAG
TATGTATTTGTATTTGTAAAATACTTCTATCAATAAAATTTCTAATTCCTAAAACCAAAATCCAGTGACC
TGCAGGCATGCGACGTCG
